>Addgene plasmid #87320 | PumG | addgene full sequence | sequence record 181386 | Addgene NGS Result
TCAAAGGATCTTCTTGAGATCCTTTTTTTCTGCGCGTAATCTGCTGCTTGCAAACAAAAAAACCACCGCT
ACCAGCGGTGGTTTGTTTGCCGGATCAAGAGCTACCAACTCTTTTTCCGAAGGTAACTGGCTTCAGCAGA
GCGCAGATACCAAATACTGTTCTTCTAGTGTAGCCGTAGTTAGGCCACCACTTCAAGAACTCTGTAGCAC
CGCCTACATACCTCGCTCTGCTAATCCTGTTACCAGTGGCTGCTGCCAGTGGCGATAAGTCGTGTCTTAC
CGGGTTGGACTCAAGACGATAGTTACCGGATAAGGCGCAGCGGTCGGGCTGAACGGGGGGTTCGTGCACA
CAGCCCAGCTTGGAGCGAACGACCTACACCGAACTGAGATACCTACAGCGTGAGCTATGAGAAAGCGCCA
CGCTTCCCGAAGGGAGAAAGGCGGACAGGTATCCGGTAAGCGGCAGGGTCGGAACAGGAGAGCGCACGAG
GGAGCTTCCAGGGGGAAACGCCTGGTATCTTTATAGTCCTGTCGGGTTTCGCCACCTCTGACTTGAGCGT
CGATTTTTGTGATGCTCGTCAGGGGGGCGGAGCCTATGGAAAAACGCCAGCAACGCGGCCTTTTTACGGT
TCCTGGCCTTTTGCTGGCCTTTTGCTCACATGGCTCGACACGTCTCCGGATACGGGGACAGCCCCCCCCC
AAAGCCCCCAGGGATGTAATTACGTCCCTCCCCCGCTAGGGGGCAGCAGCGAGCCGCCCGGGGCTCCGCT
CCGGTCCGGCGCTCCCCCCGCATCCCCGAGCCGGCAGCGTGCGGGGACAGCCCGGGCACGGGGAAGGTGG
CACGGGATCGCTTTCCTCTGAACGCTTCTCGCTGCTCTTTGAGCCTGCAGACACCTGGGGGGATACGGGG
AAAAAGCTTTAGGCTTGTGTCTGAGCCTGCATGTTTGATGGTGTCTGGATGCAAGCAGAAGGGGTGGAAG
AGCTTGCCTGGAGAGATACAGCTGGGTCAGTAGGACTGGGACAGGCAGCTGGAGAATTGCCATGTAGATG
TTCATACAATCGTCAAATCATGAAGGCTGGAAAAGCCCTCCAAGATCCCCAAGACCAACCCCAACCCACC
CACCGTGCCCACTGGCCATGTCCCTCAGTGCCACATCCCCACAGTTCTTCATCACCTCCAGGGACGGTGA
CCCCCCCACCTCCGTGGGCAGCTGTGCCACTGCAGCACCGCTCTTTGGAGAAGGTAAATCTTGCTAAATC
CAGCCCGACCCTCCCCTGGCACAACGTAAGGCCATTATCTCTCATCCAACTCCAGGACGGAGTCAGTGAG
GATCTGGCCTCCGCGCCGGGTTTTGGCGCCTCCCGCGGGCGCCCCCCTCCTCACGGCGAGCGCTGCCACG
TCAGACGAAGGGCGCAGCGAGCGTCCTGATCCTTCCGCCCGGACGCTCAGGACAGCGGCCCGCTGCTCAT
AAGACTCGGCCTTAGAACCCCAGTATCAGCAGAAGGACATTTTAGGACGGGACTTGGGTGACTCTAGGGC
ACTGGTTTTCTTTCCAGAGAGCGGAACAGGCGAGGAAAAGTAGTCCCTTCTCGGCGATTCTGCGGAGGGA
TCTCCGTGGGGCGGTGAACGCCGATGATTATATAAGGACGCGCCGGGTGTGGCACAGCTAGTTCCGTCGC
AGCCGGGATTTGGGTCGCGGTTCTTGTTTGTGGATCGCTGTGATCGTCACTTGGTGAGTAGCGGGCTGCT
GGGCTGGCCGGGGCTTTCGTGGCCGCCGGGCCGCTCGGTGGGACGGAAGCGTGTGGAGAGTCCGCCAAGG
GCTGTAGTCTGGGTCCGCGAGCAAGGTTGCCCTGAACTGGGGGTTGGGGGGAGCGCAGCAAAATGGCGGC
TGTTCCCGAGTCTTGAATGGAAGACGCTTGTGAGGCGGGCTGTGAGGTCGTTGAAACAAGGTGGGGGGCA
TGGTGGGCGGCAAGAACCCAAGGTCTTGAGGCCTTCGCTAATGCGGGAAAGCTCTTATTCGGGTGAGATG
GGCTGGGGCACCATCTGGGGACCCTGACGTGAAGTTTGTCACTGACTGGAGAACTCGGTTTGTCGTCTGT
TGCGGGGGCGGCAGTTATGGCGGTGCCGTTGGGCAGTGCACCCGTACCTTTGGGAGCGCGCGCCCTCGTC
GTGTCGTGACGTCACCCGTTCTGTTGGCTTATAATGCAGGGTGGGGCCACCTGCCGGTAGGTGTGCGGTA
GGCTTTTCTCCGTCGCAGGACGCAGGGTTCGGGCCTAGGGTAGGCTCTCCTGAATCGACAGGCGCCGGAC
CTCTGGTGAGGGGAGGGATAAGTGAGGCGTCAGTTTCTTTGGTCGGTTTTATGTACCTATCTTCTTAAGT
AGCTGAAGCTCCGGTTTTGAACTATGCGCTCGGGGTTGGCGAGTGTGTTTTGTGAAGTTTTTTAGGCACC
TTTTGAAATGTAATCATTTGGGTCAATATGTAATTTTCAGTGTTAGACTAGTAAATTGTCCGCTAAATTC
TGGCCGTTTTTGGCTTTTTTGTTAGATGTGTCCACTCCCAGTTCAATTACAGCTCTTAAGGCTAGAGTAC
TTAATACGACTCACTATAGGCTAGCCTCGAGAAGGAGGTGCCACCATGCGAGGCATGGGCCGCAGCCGCC
TTTTGGAAGATTTTCGAAACAACCGGTACCCCAATTTACAACTGCGGGAGATTGCCGGACATATAATGGA
ATTTTCCCAAGACCAGCATGGGTCCAGATTCATTGAGCTGAAACTGGAGCGTGCCACACCAGCTGAGCGC
CAGCTTGTCTTCAATGAAATCCTCCAGGCTGCCTACCAACTCATGGTGGATGTGTTTGGTAGTTACGTCA
TTGAGAAGTTCTTTGAATTTGGCAGTCTTGAACAGAAGCTGGCTTTGGCAGAACGGATTCGAGGTCACGT
CCTGTCATTGGCACTACAGATGTATGGCTCCCGTGTTATCGAGAAAGCTCTTGAGTTTATTCCTTCAGAC
CAGCAGAATGAGATGGTTCGGGAACTAGATGGCCATGTCTTGAAGTGTGTGAAAGATCAGAATGGCAGTT
ACGTGGTTGAGAAATGCATTGAATGTGTACAGCCCCAGTCTTTGCAATTTATCATCGATGCGTTTAAGGG
ACAGGTATTTGCCTTATCCACACATCCTTATGGCTCCCGAGTGATTGAGAGAATCCTGGAGCACTGTCTC
CCTGACCAGACACTCCCTATTTTAGAGGAGCTTCACCAGCACACAGAGCAGCTTGTACAGGATCAATATG
GAAGTTATGTAATCGAACATGTACTGGAGCACGGTCGTCCTGAGGATAAAAGCAAAATTGTAGCAGAAAT
CCGAGGCAATGTACTTGTATTGAGTCAGCACAAATTTGCAAGCAATGTTGTGGAGAAGTGTGTTACTCAC
GCCTCACGTACGGAGCGCGCTGTGCTCATCGATGAGGTGTGCACCATGAACGACGGTCCCCACAGTGCCT
TATACACCATGATGAAGGACCAGTATGCCAGCTACGTGGTCGAGAAGATGATTGACGTGGCGGAGCCAGG
CCAGCGGAAGATCGTCATGCATAAGATCCGACCCCACATCGCAACTCTTCGTAAGTACACCTATGGCAAG
CACATTCTGGCCAAGCTGGAGAAGTACTACATGAAGAACGGTGTTGACTTAGGCGGACGCTAACACGCGT
GGTACCTCTAGAGTCGACCCGGGCGGCCGCTTCGAGCAGACATGATAAGATACATTGATGAGTTTGGACA
AACCACAACTAGAATGCAGTGAAAAAAATGCTTTATTTGTGAAATTTGTGATGCTATTGCTTTATTTGTA
ACCATTATAAGCTGCAATAAACAAGTTAACAACAACAATTGCATTCATTTTATGTTTCAGGTTCAGGGGG
AGATGTGGGAGGTTTTTTAAAGCAAGTAAAACCTCTACAAATGTGGTAAAATCGATCGGAGGAGACGGAG
TGTGGATCCGGGCTGGCGTAATAGCGAAGAGGCCCGCACCGATCGCCCTTCCCAACAGTTGCGCAGCCTG
AATGGCGAATGG
[124 nt withheld, positions 4073-4196]
C
[91 nt withheld, positions 4198-4288]
A
[49 nt withheld, positions 4290-4338]
CCTTTGACGTTGGAGTCCACGTTCTTT
[37 nt withheld, positions 4366-4402]
ACCCTATCTCGGTCTATTCTTTTGATTTATAAGGGATTTTGCCGATTTCGGCCTATTGGTTAAAAAATGA
GCTGATTTAACAAAAATTTAACGCGAATTTTAACAAAATATTAACGCTTACAATTTCCTGATGCGGTATT
TTCTCCTTACGCATCTGTGCGGTATTTCACACCGCATATGGTGCACTCTCAGTACAATCTGCTCTGATGC
CGCATAGTTAAGCCAGCCCCGACACCCGCCAACACCCGCTGACGCGCCCTGACGGGCTTGTCTGCTCCCG
GCATCCGCTTACAGACAAGCTGTGACCGTCTCCGGGAGCTGCATGTGTCAGAGGTTTTCACCGTCATCAC
CGAAACGCGCGAGACGAAAGGGCCTCGTGATACGCCTATTTTTATAGGTTAATGTCATGATAATAATGGT
TTCTTAGACGTCAGGTGGCACTTTTCGGGGAAATGTGCGCGGAACCCCTATTTGTTTATTTTTCTAAATA
CATTCAAATATGTATCCGCTCATGAGACAATAACCCTGATAAATGCTTCAATAATATTGAAAAAGGAAGA
GTATGAGTATTCAACATTTCCGTGTCGCCCTTATTCCCTTTTTTGCGGCATTTTGCCTTCCTGTTTTTGC
TCACCCAGAAACGCTGGTGAAAGTAAAAGATGCTGAAGATCAGTTGGGTGCACGAGTGGGTTACATCGAA
CTGGATCTCAACAGCGGTAAGATCCTTGAGAGTTTTCGCCCCGAAGAACGTTTTCCAATGATGAGCACTT
TTAAAGTTCTGCTATGTGGCGCGGTATTATCCCGTATTGACGCCGGGCAAGAGCAACTCGGTCGCCGCAT
ACACTATTCTCAGAATGACTTGGTTGAGTACTCACCAGTCACAGAAAAGCATCTTACGGATGGCATGACA
GTAAGAGAATTATGCAGTGCTGCCATAACCATGAGTGATAACACTGCGGCCAACTTACTTCTGACAACGA
TCGGAGGACCGAAGGAGCTAACCGCTTTTTTGCACAACATGGGGGATCATGTAACTCGCCTTGATCGTTG
GGAACCGGAGCTGAATGAAGCCATACCAAACGACGAGCGTGACACCACGATGCCTGTAGCAATGGCAACA
ACGTTGCGCAAACTATTAACTGGCGAACTACTTACTCTAGCTTCCCGGCAACAATTAATAGACTGGATGG
AGGCGGATAAAGTTGCAGGACCACTTCTGCGCTCGGCCCTTCCGGCTGGCTGGTTTATTGCTGATAAATC
TGGAGCCGGTGAGCGTGGGTCGCGCGGTATCATTGCAGCACTGGGGCCAGATGGTAAGCCCTCCCGTATC
GTAGTTATCTACACGACGGGGAGTCAGGCAACTATGGATGAACGAAATAGACAGATCGCTGAGATAGGTG
CCTCACTGATTAAGCATTGGTAACTGTCAGACCAAGTTTACTCATATATACTTTAGATTGATTTAAAACT
TCATTTTTAATTTAAAAGGATCTAGGTGAAGATCCTTTTTGATAATCTCATGACCAAAATCCCTTAACGT
GAGTTTTCGTTCCACTGAGCGTCAGACCCCGTAGAAAAGA
Features (pLannotate 1.2.2; 12 found; start..end, strand, type, name):
     14..602     +  rep_origin     ori: high-copy-number ColE1/pMB1/pBR322/pUC origin of replication
   1336..2546    +  promoter       UbC promoter: human ubiquitin C promoter
   2592..2610    +  promoter       T7 promoter: promoter for bacteriophage T7 RNA polymerase
   2648..3694    +  CDS            PUM1 (fragment): PUM1_HUMAN - Also known as KIAA0099 From Homo sapiens (Human).
   3756..3877    -  polyA_signal   SV40 poly(A) signal: SV40 polyadenylation signal
   3900..3968    -  CDS            large T antigen (fragment): large T antigen from SV40 (simian virus 40)
   4002..4069    +  CDS            lacZα (fragment): LacZα fragment of β-galactosidase; lacZ fragment
   4073..4501    +  rep_origin     f1 ori (sequence partly withheld): f1 bacteriophage origin of replication; arrow indicates direction of (+) strand synthesis
   4529..4628    -  misc_feature   bom (fragment): basis of mobility region from pBR322
   4730..4765    -  CDS            rop (fragment): Rop protein, which maintains plasmids at low copy number; rop
   4860..4964    +  promoter       AmpR promoter: bla
   4965..5825    +  CDS            AmpR: β-lactamase; bla; confers resistance to ampicillin, carbenicillin, and related antibiotics
