[The description below was written by a language model from this plasmid's Addgene catalogue record and pLannotate feature annotations shown in this document.]
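Description:
PumG is a mammalian expression plasmid built on a modified pCI backbone in which the BsaI recognition sites have been removed and the original promoter has been replaced by the human ubiquitin C (UbC) promoter. It is propagated in E. coli through a high-copy ColE1/pUC-type origin and selected with ampicillin via the β-lactamase gene and its native promoter. An f1 phage origin is also present. The short annotated fragments of lacZα, bom, rop and SV40 large T antigen appear to be backbone remnants rather than functional units.

The payload is a roughly 1 kb fragment of human PUM1 corresponding to the Pumilio homology domain (PumHD), an RNA-binding module made of eight repeat units that each contact a single RNA base. In this variant all eight units have been mutated to recognise guanine, and the record notes that unit 6 of this construct is the guanine-specific "Pumby" module, the single repeat used for building programmable RNA-binding proteins from concatenated copies of one unit. The coding sequence sits downstream of the UbC promoter, which gives constitutive expression in mammalian cells. An SV40 polyadenylation signal lies downstream, although it is annotated on the opposite strand. A T7 promoter between UbC and the insert serves as a sequencing primer site and could support in vitro transcription. No epitope tags or reporters are annotated.

The insert was assembled by Gibson cloning, and the BsaI-free backbone is consistent with Golden Gate-style assembly, though the record does not state this. The construct serves as a source of the G-binding unit and as a reference protein for designing sequence-specific RNA-binding proteins in synthetic biology.
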