Addgene plasmid #87320: PumG
Purpose: PumHD w/each unit mutated to bind G (as in Fig. 1C; unit 6 is the Pumby for G)
Depositing lab: Edward Boyden. Depositing organization: Massachusetts Institute of Technology. Publication: Programmable RNA-binding protein composed of repeats of a single modular unit. Adamala KP, Martin-Alarcon DA, Boyden ES. Proc Natl Acad Sci U S A. 2016 May 10;113(19):E2579-88. doi: 10.1073/pnas.1519368113. Epub 2016 Apr 26. PubMed 27118836.
Backbone
  Vector backbone: pCI
  Backbone manufacturer: Promega
  Modifications to backbone: mutated to remove BsaI, original promoter replaced with UBC promoter
  Vector type: Mammalian Expression, Synthetic Biology
Growth in bacteria
  Bacterial resistance: Ampicillin, 100 μg/mL
  Growth temperature: 30°C
  Growth strain: NEB Stable
  Copy number: High Copy
Gene/Insert
  Gene/Insert name: Pumilio protein mutant (alt name: PumG)
  Species: H. sapiens (human)
  Insert size (bp): 1062
  Mutation: all 8 units mutated to bind G
  Entrez Gene: PUM1 (a.k.a. HSPUM, NEDMSF, PUMH, PUMH1, PUML1, SCA47)
  Promoter: UBC
  Cloning method: Gibson Cloning
  Sequencing primers: 5′ TAATACGACTCACTATAGG; 3′ GCGTCCGCCTAAGTCA
Terms and licenses: Academic/Nonprofit Terms; Industry Terms: Not Available to Industry
How to cite: PumG was a gift from Edward Boyden (Addgene plasmid # 87320 ; http://n2t.net/addgene:87320 ; RRID:Addgene_87320)
