>Addgene plasmid #87320 | PumG | depositor partial sequence | sequence record 170336 | PumG
TAATACGACTCACTATAGGCTAGCCTCGAGAAGGAGGTGCCACCATGCGAGGCATGGGCCGCAGCCGCCT
TTTGGAAGATTTTCGAAACAACCGGTACCCCAATTTACAACTGCGGGAGATTGCCGGACATATAATGGAA
TTTTCCCAAGACCAGCATGGGTCCAGATTCATTGAGCTGAAACTGGAGCGTGCCACACCAGCTGAGCGCC
AGCTTGTCTTCAATGAAATCCTCCAGGCTGCCTACCAACTCATGGTGGATGTGTTTGGTAGTTACGTCAT
TGAGAAGTTCTTTGAATTTGGCAGTCTTGAACAGAAGCTGGCTTTGGCAGAACGGATTCGAGGTCACGTC
CTGTCATTGGCACTACAGATGTATGGCTCCCGTGTTATCGAGAAAGCTCTTGAGTTTATTCCTTCAGACC
AGCAGAATGAGATGGTTCGGGAACTAGATGGCCATGTCTTGAAGTGTGTGAAAGATCAGAATGGCAGTTA
CGTGGTTGAGAAATGCATTGAATGTGTACAGCCCCAGTCTTTGCAATTTATCATCGATGCGTTTAAGGGA
CAGGTATTTGCCTTATCCACACATCCTTATGGCTCCCGAGTGATTGAGAGAATCCTGGAGCACTGTCTCC
CTGACCAGACACTCCCTATTTTAGAGGAGCTTCACCAGCACACAGAGCAGCTTGTACAGGATCAATATGG
AAGTTATGTAATCGAACATGTACTGGAGCACGGTCGTCCTGAGGATAAAAGCAAAATTGTAGCAGAAATC
CGAGGCAATGTACTTGTATTGAGTCAGCACAAATTTGCAAGCAATGTTGTGGAGAAGTGTGTTACTCACG
CCTCACGTACGGAGCGCGCTGTGCTCATCGATGAGGTGTGCACCATGAACGACGGTCCCCACAGTGCCTT
ATACACCATGATGAAGGACCAGTATGCCAGCTACGTGGTCGAGAAGATGATTGACGTGGCGGAGCCAGGC
CAGCGGAAGATCGTCATGCATAAGATCCGACCCCACATCGCAACTCTTCGTAAGTACACCTATGGCAAGC
ACATTCTGGCCAAGCTGGAGAAGTACTACATGAAGAACGGTGTTGACTTAGGCGGACGCTAACACGCGTG
GTACCTCTAGAGTCGACCCGGG
